>Addgene plasmid #247583 | cTurboID-myc_pHygGate100 | addgene full sequence | sequence record 496233 | Addgene NGS Result 2
TGGCAGGATATATTGTGGTGTAAACAAATTGACGCTTAGACAACTTAATAACACATTGCGGACGTTTTTA
ATGTACTGAATTAACGCCGAATTAATTCGAGCTCGGATCTGATAATTTATTTGAAAATTCATAAGAAAAG
CAAACGTTACATGAATTGATGAAACAATACAAAGACAGATAAAGCCACGCACATTTAGGATATTGGCCGA
GATTACTGAATATTGAGTAAGATCACGGAATTTCTGACAGGAGCATGTCTTCAATTCAGCCCAAATGGCA
GTTGAAATACTCAAACCGCCCCATATGCAGGAGCGGATCATTCATTGTTTGTTTGGTTGCCTTTGCCAAC
ATGGGAGTCCAAGATTCTGCAGTCAAATCTCGGTGACGGGCAGGACCGGACGGGGCGGTACCGGCAGGCT
GAAGTCCAGCTGCCAGAAACCCACGTCATGCCAGTTCCCGTGCTTGAAGCCGGCCGCCCGCAGCATGCCG
CGGGGGGCATATCCGAGCGCCTCGTGCATGCGCACGCTCGGGTCGTTGGGCAGCCCGATGACAGCGACCA
CGCTCTTGAAGCCCTGTGCCTCCAGGGACTTCAGCAGGTGGGTGTAGAGCGTGGAGCCCAGTCCCGTCCG
CTGGTGGCGGGGGGAGACGTACACGGTCGACTCGGCCGTCCAGTCGTAGGCGTTGCGTGCCTTCCAGGGG
CCCGCGTAGGCGATGCCGGCGACCTCGCCGTCCACCTCGGCGACGAGCCAGGGATAGCCTATTTCTTTGC
CCTCGGACGAGTGCTGGGGCGTCGGTTTCCACTATCGGCGAGTACTTCTACACAGCCATCGGTCCAGACG
GCCGCGCTTCTGCGGGCGATTTGTGTACGCCCGACAGTCCCGGCTCCGGATCGGACGATTGCGTCGCATC
GACCCTGCGCCCAAGCTGCATCATCGAAATTGCCGTCAACCAAGCTCTGATAGAGTTGGTCAAGACCAAT
GCGGAGCATATACGCCCGGAGTCGTGGCGATCCTGCAAGCTCCGGATGCCTCCGCTCGAAGTAGCGCGTC
TGCTGCTCCATACAAGCCAACCACGGCCTCCAGAAGAAGATGTTGGCGACCTCGTATTGGGAATCCCCGA
ACATCGCCTCGCTCCAGTCAATGACCGCTGTTATGCGGCCATTGTCCGTCAGGACATTGTTGGAGCCGAA
ATCCGCGTGCACGAGGTGCCGGACTTCGGGGCAGTCCTCGGCCCAAAGCATCAGCTCATCGAGAGCCTGC
GCGACGGACGCACTGACGGTGTCGTCCATCACAGTTTGCCAGTGATACACATGGGGATCAGCAATCGCGC
ATATGAAATCACGCCATGTAGTGTATTGACCGATTCCTTGCGGTCCGAATGGGCCGAACCCGCTCGTCTG
GCTAAGATCGGCCGCAGCGATCGCATCCATAGCCTCCGCGACCGGTTGTAGAACAGCGGGCAGTTCGGTT
TCAGGCAGGTCTTGCAACGTGACACCCTGTGAACGGCGGGAGATGCAATAGGTCAGGCTCTCGCTAAACT
CCCCAATGTCAAGCACTTCCGGAATCGGGAGCGCGGCCGATGCAAAGTGCCGATAAACATAACGATCTTT
GTAGAAACCATCGGCGCAGCTATTTACCCGCAGGACATATCCACGCCCTCCTACATCGAAGCTGAAAGCA
CGAGATTCTTCGCCCTCCGAGAGCTGCATCAGGTCGGAGACGCTGTCGAACTTTTCGATCAGAAACTTCT
CGACAGACGTCGCGGTGAGTTCAGGCTTTTTCATTTGCTCCCGCAGACGGACGAGGTCGTCCGTCCACTC
CTGCGGTTCCTGCGGCTCGGTACGGAAGTTGACCGTGCTTGTCTCGATGTAGTGGTTGACGATGGTGCAG
ACCGCCGGCATGTCCGCCTCGGTGGCACGGCGGATGTCGGCCGGGCGTCGTTCTGGGCTCATCGATTCGA
TTTGGTGTATCGAGATTGGTTATGAAATTCAGATGCTAGTGTAATGTATTGGTAATTTGGGAAGATATAA
TAGGAAGCAAGGCTATTTATCCATTTCTGAAAAGGCGAAATGGCGTCACCGCGAGCGTCACGCGCATTCC
GTTCTTGCTGTAAAGCGTTGTTTGGTACACTTTTGACTAGCGAGGCTTGGCGTGTCAGCGTATCTATTCA
AAAGTCGTTAATGGCTGCGGATCAAGAAAAAGTTGGAATAGAAACAGAATACCCGCGAAATTCAGGCCCG
GTTGCCATGTCCTACACGCCGAAATAAACGACCAAATTAGTAGAAAAATAAAAACTGACTCGGATACTTA
CGTCACGTCTTGCGCACTGATTTGAAAAATCTCAGAATTCCAATCCCACAAAAATCTGAGCTTAACAGCA
CAGTTGCTCCTCTCAGAGCAGAATCGGGTATTCAACACCCTCATATCAACTACTACGTTGTGTATAACGG
TCCACATGCCGGTATATACGATGACTGGGGTTGTACAAAGGCGGCAACAAACGGCGTTCCCGGAGTTGCA
CACAAGAAATTTGCCACTATTACAGAGGCAAGAGCAGCAGCTGACGCGTACACAACAAGTCAGCAAACAG
ACAGGTTGAACTTCATCCCCAAAGGAGAAGCTCAACTCAAGCCCAAGAGCTTTGCTAAGGCCCTAACAAG
CCCACCAAAGCAAAAAGCCCACTGGCTCACGCTAGGAACCAAAAGGCCCAGCAGTGATCCAGCCCCAAAA
GAGATCTCCTTTGCCCCGGAGATTACAATGGACGATTTCCTCTATCTTTACGATCTAGGAAGGAAGTTCG
AAGGTGAAGGTGACGACACTATGTTCACCACTGATAATGAGAAGGTTAGCCTCTTCAATTTCAGAAAGAA
TGCTGACCCACAGATGGTTAGAGAGGCCTACGCAGCAGGTCTCATCAAGACGATCTACCCGAGTAACAAT
CTCCAGGAGATCAAATACCTTCCCAAGAAGGTTAAAGATGCAGTCAAAAGATTCAGGACTAATTGCATCA
AGAACACAGAGAAAGACATATTTCTCAAGATCAGAAGTACTATTCCAGTATGGACGATTCAAGGCTTGCT
TCATAAACCAAGGCAAGTAATAGAGATTGGAGTCTCTAAAAAGGTAGTTCCTACTGAATCTAAGGCCATG
CATGGAGTCTAAGATTCAAATCGAGGATCTAACAGAACTCGCCGTGAAGACTGGCGAACAGTTCATACAG
AGTCTTTTACGACTCAATGACAAGAAGAAAATCTTCGTCAACATGGTGGAGCACGACACTCTGGTCTACT
CCAAAAATGTCAAAGATACAGTCTCAGAAGACCAAAGGGCTATTGAGACTTTTCAACAAAGGATAATTTC
GGGAAACCTCCTCGGATTCCATTGCCCAGCTATCTGTCACTTCATCGAAAGGACAGTAGAAAAGGAAGGT
GGCTCCTACAAATGCCATCATTGCGATAAAGGAAAGGCTATCATTCAAGATCTCTCTGCCGACAGTGGTC
CCAAAGATGGACCCCCACCCACGAGGAGCATCGTGGAAAAAGAAGACGTTCCAACCACGTCTTCAAAGCA
AGTGGATTGATGTGACATCTCCACTGACGTAAGGGATGACGCACAATCCCACTATCCTTCGCAAGACCCT
TCCTCTATATAAGGAAGTTCATTTCATTTGGAGAGGACACGCTCGAGATCACAAGTTTGTACAAAAAAGC
TGAACGAGAAACGTAAAATGATATAAATATCAATATATTAAATTAGATTTTGCATAAAAAACAGACTACA
TAATACTGTAAAACACAACATATCCAGTCACTATGGCGGCCGCATTAGGCACCCCAGGCTTTACACTTTA
TGCTTCCGGCTCGTATAATGTGTGGATTTTGAGTTAGGATCCGTCGAGATTTTCAGGAGCTAAGGAAGCT
AAAATGGAGAAAAAAATCACTGGATATACCACCGTTGATATATCCCAATGGCATCGTAAAGAACATTTTG
AGGCATTTCAGTCAGTTGCTCAATGTACCTATAACCAGACCGTTCAGCTGGATATTACGGCCTTTTTAAA
GACCGTAAAGAAAAATAAGCACAAGTTTTATCCGGCCTTTATTCACATTCTTGCCCGCCTGATGAATGCT
CATCCGGAATTCCGTATGGCAATGAAAGACGGTGAGCTGGTGATATGGGATAGTGTTCACCCTTGTTACA
CCGTTTTCCATGAGCAAACTGAAACGTTTTCATCGCTCTGGAGTGAATACCACGACGATTTCCGGCAGTT
TCTACACATATATTCGCAAGATGTGGCGTGTTACGGTGAAAACCTGGCCTATTTCCCTAAAGGGTTTATT
GAGAATATGTTTTTCGTCTCAGCCAATCCCTGGGTGAGTTTCACCAGTTTTGATTTAAACGTGGCCAATA
TGGACAACTTCTTCGCCCCCGTTTTCACCATGGGCAAATATTATACGCAAGGCGACAAGGTGCTGATGCC
GCTGGCGATTCAGGTTCATCATGCCGTTTGTGATGGCTTCCATGTCGGCAGAATGCTTAATGAATTACAA
CAGTACTGCGATGAGTGGCAGGGCGGGGCGTAAAGATCTGGATCCGGCTTACTAAAAGCCAGATAACAGT
ATGCGTATTTGCGCGCTGATTTTTGCGGTATAAGAATATATACTGATATGTATACCCGAAGTATGTCAAA
AAGAGGTATGCTATGAAGCAGCGTATTACAGTGACAGTTGACAGCGACAGCTATCAGTTGCTCAAGGCAT
ATATGATGTCAATATCTCCGGTCTGGTAAGCACAACCATGCAGAATGAAGCCCGTCGTCTGCGTGCCGAA
CGCTGGAAAGCGGAAAATCAGGAAGGGATGGCTGAGGTCGCCCGGTTTATTGAAATGAACGGCTCTTTTG
CTGACGAGAACAGGGGCTGGTGAAATGCAGTTTAAGGTTTACACCTATAAAAGAGAGAGCCGTTATCGTC
TGTTTGTGGATGTACAGAGTGATATTATTGACACGCCCGGGCGACGGATGGTGATCCCCCTGGCCAGTGC
ACGTCTGCTGTCAGATAAAGTCTCCCGTGAACTTTACCCGGTGGTGCATATCGGGGATGAAAGCTGGCGC
ATGATGACCACCGATATGGCCAGTGTGCCGGTCTCCGTTATCGGGGAAGAAGTGGCTGATCTCAGCCACC
GCGAAAATGACATCAAAAACGCCATTAACCTGATGTTCTGGGGAATATAAATGTCAGGCTCCCTTATACA
CAGCCAGTCTGCAGGTCGACCATAGTGACTGGATATGTTGTGTTTTACAGTATTATGTAGTCTGTTTTTT
ATGCAAAATCTAATTTAATATATTGATATTTATATCATTTTACGTTTCTCGTTCAGCTTTCTTGTACAAA
GTGGTGCCTAGGTGAGTCTAGAGGGAGCGTGGCAGTCCTGCCTGTGGTCGACTCCACCAATCAGTACCTG
CTGGATCGAATCGGCGAGCTGAAGAGTGGGGATGCTTGCATTGCAGAATATCAGCAGGCAGGGAGAGGAA
GCAGAGGGAGGAAATGGTTCTCTCCTTTTGGAGCTAACCTGTACCTGAGTATGTTTTGGCGCCTGAAGCG
GGGACCAGCAGCAATCGGCCTGGGCCCGGTCATCGGAATTGTCATGGCAGAAGCGCTGCGAAAGCTGGGA
GCAGACAAGGTGCGAGTCAAATGGCCCAATGACCTGTATCTGCAGGATAGAAAGCTGGCAGGCATCCTGG
TGGAGCTGGCCGGAATAACAGGCGATGCTGCACAGATCGTCATTGGCGCCGGGATTAACGTGGCTATGAG
GCGCGTGGAGGAAAGCGTGGTCAATCAGGGCTGGATCACACTGCAGGAAGCAGGGATTAACCTGGACAGG
AATACTCTGGCCGCTACGCTGATCCGAGAGCTGCGGGCAGCCCTGGAACTGTTCGAGCAGGAAGGCCTGG
CTCCATATCTGCCACGGTGGGAGAAGCTGGATAACTTCATCAATAGACCCGTGAAGCTGATCATTGGGGA
CAAAGAGATTTTCGGGATTAGCCGGGGGATTGATAAACAGGGAGCCCTGCTGCTGGAACAGGACGGAGTT
ATCAAACCCTGGATGGGCGGAGAAATCAGTCTGCGGTCTGCCGAAAAGGAGCAAAAGCTCATTTCTGAAG
AGGACTTGTAGACTAGTCCCTAGAGTCCTGCTTTAATGAGATATGCGAGACGCCTATGATCGCATGATAT
TTGCTTTCAATTCTGTTGTGCACGTTGTAAAAAACCTGAGCATGTGTAGCTCAGATCCTTACCGCCGGTT
TCGGTTCATTCTAATGAATATATCACCCGTTACTATCGTATTTTTATGAATAATATTCTCCGTTCAATTT
ACTGATTGTACCCTACTACTTATATGTACAATATTAAAATGAAAACAATATATTGTGCTGAATAGGTTTA
TAGCGACATCTATGATAGAGCGCCACAATAACAAACAATTGCGTTTTATTATTACAAATCCAATTTTAAA
AAAAGCGGCAGAACCGGTCAAACCTAAAAGACTGATTACATAAATCTTATTCAAATTTCAAAAGTGCCCC
AGGGGCTAGTATCTACGACACACCGAGCGGCGAACTAATAACGCTCACTGAAGGGAACTCCGGTTCCCCG
CCGGCGCGCATGGGTGAGATTCCTTGAAGTTGAGTATTGGCCGTCCGCTCTACCGAAAGTTACGGGCACC
ATTCAACCCGGTCCAGCACGGCGGCCGGGTAACCGACTTGCTGCCCCGAGAATTATGCAGCATTTTTTTG
GTGTATGTGGGCCCCAAATGAAGTGCAGGTCAAACCTTGACAGTGACGACAAATCGTTGGGCGGGTCCAG
GGCGAATTTTGCGACAACATGTCGAGGCTCAGCAGGACCTGCAGGCATGCAAGCTTGGCACTGGCCGTCG
TTTTACAACGTCGTGACTGGGAAAACCCTGGCGTTACCCAACTTAATCGCCTTGCAGCACATCCCCCTTT
CGCCAGCTGGCGTAATAGCGAAGAGGCCCGCACCGATCGCCCTTCCCAACAGTTGCGCAGCCTGAATGGC
GAATGCTAGAGCAGCTTGAGCTTGGATCAGATTGTCGTTTCCCGCCTTCAGTTTAAACTATCAGTGTTTG
ACAGGATATATTGGCGGGTAAACCTAAGAGAAAAGAGCGTTTATTAGAATAATCGGATATTTAAAAGGGC
GTGAAAAGGTTTATCCGTTCGTCCATTTGTATGTGCATGCCAACCACAGGGTTCCCCTCGGGATCAAAGT
ACTTTGATCCAACCCCTCCGCTGCTATAGTGCAGTCGGCTTCTGACGTTCAGTGCAGCCGTCTTCTGAAA
ACGACATGTCGCACAAGTCCTAAGTTACGCGACAGGCTGCCGCCCTGCCCTTTTCCTGGCGTTTTCTTGT
CGCGTGTTTTAGTCGCATAAAGTAGAATACTTGCGACTAGAACCGGAGACATTACGCCATGAACAAGAGC
GCCGCCGCTGGCCTGCTGGGCTATGCCCGCGTCAGCACCGACGACCAGGACTTGACCAACCAACGGGCCG
AACTGCACGCGGCCGGCTGCACCAAGCTGTTTTCCGAGAAGATCACCGGCACCAGGCGCGACCGCCCGGA
GCTGGCCAGGATGCTTGACCACCTACGCCCTGGCGACGTTGTGACAGTGACCAGGCTAGACCGCCTGGCC
CGCAGCACCCGCGACCTACTGGACATTGCCGAGCGCATCCAGGAGGCCGGCGCGGGCCTGCGTAGCCTGG
CAGAGCCGTGGGCCGACACCACCACGCCGGCCGGCCGCATGGTGTTGACCGTGTTCGCCGGCATTGCCGA
GTTCGAGCGTTCCCTAATCATCGACCGCACCCGGAGCGGGCGCGAGGCCGCCAAGGCCCGAGGCGTGAAG
TTTGGCCCCCGCCCTACCCTCACCCCGGCACAGATCGCGCACGCCCGCGAGCTGATCGACCAGGAAGGCC
GCACCGTGAAAGAGGCGGCTGCACTGCTTGGCGTGCATCGCTCGACCCTGTACCGCGCACTTGAGCGCAG
CGAGGAAGTGACGCCCACCGAGGCCAGGCGGCGCGGTGCCTTCCGTGAGGACGCATTGACCGAGGCCGAC
GCCCTGGCGGCCGCCGAGAATGAACGCCAAGAGGAACAAGCATGAAACCGCACCAGGACGGCCAGGACGA
ACCGTTTTTCATTACCGAAGAGATCGAGGCGGAGATGATCGCGGCCGGGTACGTGTTCGAGCCGCCCGCG
CACGTCTCAACCGTGCGGCTGCATGAAATCCTGGCCGGTTTGTCTGATGCCAAGCTGGCGGCCTGGCCGG
CCAGCTTGGCCGCTGAAGAAACCGAGCGCCGCCGTCTAAAAAGGTGATGTGTATTTGAGTAAAACAGCTT
GCGTCATGCGGTCGCTGCGTATATGATGCGATGAGTAAATAAACAAATACGCAAGGGGAACGCATGAAGG
TTATCGCTGTACTTAACCAGAAAGGCGGGTCAGGCAAGACGACCATCGCAACCCATCTAGCCCGCGCCCT
GCAACTCGCCGGGGCCGATGTTCTGTTAGTCGATTCCGATCCCCAGGGCAGTGCCCGCGATTGGGCGGCC
GTGCGGGAAGATCAACCGCTAACCGTTGTCGGCATCGACCGCCCGACGATTGACCGCGACGTGAAGGCCA
TCGGCCGGCGCGACTTCGTAGTGATCGACGGAGCGCCCCAGGCGGCGGACTTGGCTGTGTCCGCGATCAA
GGCAGCCGACTTCGTGCTGATTCCGGTGCAGCCAAGCCCTTACGACATATGGGCCACCGCCGACCTGGTG
GAGCTGGTTAAGCAGCGCATTGAGGTCACGGATGGAAGGCTACAAGCGGCCTTTGTCGTGTCGCGGGCGA
TCAAAGGCACGCGCATCGGCGGTGAGGTTGCCGAGGCGCTGGCCGGGTACGAGCTGCCCATTCTTGAGTC
CCGTATCACGCAGCGCGTGAGCTACCCAGGCACTGCCGCCGCCGGCACAACCGTTCTTGAATCAGAACCC
GAGGGCGACGCTGCCCGCGAGGTCCAGGCGCTGGCCGCTGAAATTAAATCAAAACTCATTTGAGTTAATG
AGGTAAAGAGAAAATGAGCAAAAGCACAAACACGCTAAGTGCCGGCCGTCCGAGCGCACGCAGCAGCAAG
GCTGCAACGTTGGCCAGCCTGGCAGACACGCCAGCCATGAAGCGGGTCAACTTTCAGTTGCCGGCGGAGG
ATCACACCAAGCTGAAGATGTACGCGGTACGCCAAGGCAAGACCATTACCGAGCTGCTATCTGAATACAT
CGCGCAGCTACCAGAGTAAATGAGCAAATGAATAAATGAGTAGATGAATTTTAGCGGCTAAAGGAGGCGG
CATGGAAAATCAAGAACAACCAGGCACCGACGCCGTGGAATGCCCCATGTGTGGAGGAACGGGCGGTTGG
CCAGGCGTAAGCGGCTGGGTTGCCTGCCGGCCCTGCAATGGCACTGGAACCCCCAAGCCCGAGGAATCGG
CGTGAGCGGTCGCAAACCATCCGGCCCGGTACAAATCGGCGCGGCGCTGGGTGATGACCTGGTGGAGAAG
TTGAAGGCCGCGCAGGCCGCCCAGCGGCAACGCATCGAGGCAGAAGCACGCCCCGGTGAATCGTGGCAAG
CGGCCGCTGATCGAATCCGCAAAGAATCCCGGCAACCGCCGGCAGCCGGTGCGCCGTCGATTAGGAAGCC
GCCCAAGGGCGACGAGCAACCAGATTTTTTCGTTCCGATGCTCTATGACGTGGGCACCCGCGATAGTCGC
AGCATCATGGACGTGGCCGTTTTCCGTCTGTCGAAGCGTGACCGACGAGCTGGCGAGGTGATCCGCTACG
AGCTTCCAGACGGGCACGTAGAGGTTTCCGCAGGGCCGGCCGGCATGGCCAGTGTGTGGGATTACGACCT
GGTACTGATGGCGGTTTCCCATCTAACCGAATCCATGAACCGATACCGGGAAGGGAAGGGAGACAAGCCC
GGCCGCGTGTTCCGTCCACACGTTGCGGACGTACTCAAGTTCTGCCGGCGAGCCGATGGCGGAAAGCAGA
AAGACGACCTGGTAGAAACCTGCATTCGGTTAAACACCACGCACGTTGCCATGCAGCGTACGAAGAAGGC
CAAGAACGGCCGCCTGGTGACGGTATCCGAGGGTGAAGCCTTGATTAGCCGCTACAAGATCGTAAAGAGC
GAAACCGGGCGGCCGGAGTACATCGAGATCGAGCTAGCTGATTGGATGTACCGCGAGATCACAGAAGGCA
AGAACCCGGACGTGCTGACGGTTCACCCCGATTACTTTTTGATCGATCCCGGCATCGGCCGTTTTCTCTA
CCGCCTGGCACGCCGCGCCGCAGGCAAGGCAGAAGCCAGATGGTTGTTCAAGACGATCTACGAACGCAGT
GGCAGCGCCGGAGAGTTCAAGAAGTTCTGTTTCACCGTGCGCAAGCTGATCGGGTCAAATGACCTGCCGG
AGTACGATTTGAAGGAGGAGGCGGGGCAGGCTGGCCCGATCCTAGTCATGCGCTACCGCAACCTGATCGA
GGGCGAAGCATCCGCCGGTTCCTAATGTACGGAGCAGATGCTAGGGCAAATTGCCCTAGCAGGGGAAAAA
GGTCGAAAAGGTCTCTTTCCTGTGGATAGCACGTACATTGGGAACCCAAAGCCGTACATTGGGAACCGGA
ACCCGTACATTGGGAACCCAAAGCCGTACATTGGGAACCGGTCACACATGTAAGTGACTGATATAAAAGA
GAAAAAAGGCGATTTTTCCGCCTAAAACTCTTTAAAACTTATTAAAACTCTTAAAACCCGCCTGGCCTGT
GCATAACTGTCTGGCCAGCGCACAGCCGAAGAGCTGCAAAAAGCGCCTACCCTTCGGTCGCTGCGCTCCC
TACGCCCCGCCGCTTCGCGTCGGCCTATCGCGGCCGCTGGCCGCTCAAAAATGGCTGGCCTACGGCCAGG
CAATCTACCAGGGCGCGGACAAGCCGCGCCGTCGCCACTCGACCGCCGGCGCCCACATCAAGGCACCCTG
CCTCGCGCGTTTCGGTGATGACGGTGAAAACCTCTGACACATGCAGCTCCCGGAGACGGTCACAGCTTGT
CTGTAAGCGGATGCCGGGAGCAGACAAGCCCGTCAGGGCGCGTCAGCGGGTGTTGGCGGGTGTCGGGGCG
CAGCCATGACCCAGTCACGTAGCGATAGCGGAGTGTATACTGGCTTAACTATGCGGCATCAGAGCAGATT
GTACTGAGAGTGCACCATATGCGGTGTGAAATACCGCACAGATGCGTAAGGAGAAAATACCGCATCAGGC
GCTCTTCCGCTTCCTCGCTCACTGACTCGCTGCGCTCGGTCGTTCGGCTGCGGCGAGCGGTATCAGCTCA
CTCAAAGGCGGTAATACGGTTATCCACAGAATCAGGGGATAACGCAGGAAAGAACATGTGAGCAAAAGGC
CAGCAAAAGGCCAGGAACCGTAAAAAGGCCGCGTTGCTGGCGTTTTTCCATAGGCTCCGCCCCCCTGACG
AGCATCACAAAAATCGACGCTCAAGTCAGAGGTGGCGAAACCCGACAGGACTATAAAGATACCAGGCGTT
TCCCCCTGGAAGCTCCCTCGTGCGCTCTCCTGTTCCGACCCTGCCGCTTACCGGATACCTGTCCGCCTTT
CTCCCTTCGGGAAGCGTGGCGCTTTCTCATAGCTCACGCTGTAGGTATCTCAGTTCGGTGTAGGTCGTTC
GCTCCAAGCTGGGCTGTGTGCACGAACCCCCCGTTCAGCCCGACCGCTGCGCCTTATCCGGTAACTATCG
TCTTGAGTCCAACCCGGTAAGACACGACTTATCGCCACTGGCAGCAGCCACTGGTAACAGGATTAGCAGA
GCGAGGTATGTAGGCGGTGCTACAGAGTTCTTGAAGTGGTGGCCTAACTACGGCTACACTAGAAGGACAG
TATTTGGTATCTGCGCTCTGCTGAAGCCAGTTACCTTCGGAAAAAGAGTTGGTAGCTCTTGATCCGGCAA
ACAAACCACCGCTGGTAGCGGTGGTTTTTTTGTTTGCAAGCAGCAGATTACGCGCAGAAAAAAAGGATCT
CAAGAAGATCCTTTGATCTTTTCTACGGGGTCTGACGCTCAGTGGAACGAAAACTCACGTTAAGGGATTT
TGGTCATGCATTCTAGGGAAGGTGCGAACAAGTCCCTGATATGAGATCATGTTTGTCATCTGGAGCCATA
GAACAGGGTTCATC
[978 nt withheld, positions 12265-13242]
TAAAAACTGGGGATAACGCCTTAAATGGCGAAGAAACGGTCTAAATAGGCTGATTCAAGGCATTTACGGG
AGAAAAAATCGGCTCAAACATGAAGAAATGAAATGACTGAGTCAGCCGAGAAGAATTTCCCCGCTTATTC
GCACCTTCCCTAGGTACTAAAACAATTCATCCAGTAAAATATAATATTTTATTTTCTCCCAATCAGGCTT
GATCCCCAGTAAGTCAAAAAATAGCTCGACATACTGTTCTTCCCCGATATCCTCCCTGATCGACCGGACG
CAGAAGGCAATGTCATACCACTTGTCCGCCCTGCCGCTTCTCCCAAGATCAATAAAGCCACTTACTTTGC
CATCTTTCACAAAGATGTTGCTGTCTCCCAGGTCGCCGTGGGAAAAGACAAGTTCCTCTTCGGGCTTTTC
CGTCTTTAAAAAATCATACAGCTCGCGCGGATCTTTAAATGGAGTGTCTTCTTCCCAGTTTTCGCAATCC
ACATCGGCCAGATCGTTATTCAGTAAGTAATCCAATTCGGCTAAGCGGCTGTCTAAGCTATTCGTATAGG
GACAATCCGATATGTCGATGGAGTGAAAGAGCCTGATGCACTCCGCATACAGCTCGATAATCTTTTCAGG
GCTTTGTTCATCTTCATACTCTTCCGAGCAAAGGACGCCATCGGCCTCACTCATGAGCAGATTGCTCCAG
CCATCATGCCGTTCAAAGTGCAGGACCTTTGGAACAGGCAGCTTTCCTTCCAGCCATAGCATCATGTCCT
TTTCCCGTTCCACATCATAGGTGGTCCCTTTATACCGGCTGTCCGTCATTTTTAAATATAGGTTTTCATT
TTCTCCCACCAGCTTATATACCTTAGCAGGAGACATTCCTTCCGTATCTTTTACGCAGCGGTATTTTTCG
ATCAGTTTTTTCAATTCCGGTGATATTCTCATTTTAGCCATTTATTATTTCCTTCCTCTTTTCTACAGTA
TTTAAAGATACCCCAAGAAGCTAATTATAACAAGACGAACTCCAATTCACTGTTCCTTGCATTCTAAAAC
CTTAAATACCAGAAAACAGCTTTTTCAAAGTTGTTTTCAAAGTTGGCGTATAACATAGTATCGACGGAGC
CGATTTTGAAACCGCGGTGATCACAGGCAGCAACGCTCTGTCATCGTTACAATCAACATGCTACCCTCCG
CGAGATCATCCGTGTTTCAAACCCGGCAGCTTAGTTGCCGTTCTTCCGAATAGCATCGGTAACATGAGCA
AAGTCTGCCGCCTTACAACGGCTCTCCCGCTGACGCCGTCCCGGACTGATGGGCTGCCTGTATCGAGTGG
TGATTTTGTGCCGAGCTGCCGGTCGGGGAGCTGTTGGCTGGCTGG
Features (pLannotate 1.2.2; 31 found; start..end, strand, type, name):
      1..25      +  misc_feature   LB T-DNA repeat: left border repeat from nopaline C58 T-DNA
    111..363     -  terminator     MAS terminator: mannopine synthase terminator
    377..758     -  CDS            BlpR (fragment): phosphinothricin acetyltransferase; Streptomyces hygroscopicus bar; confers resistance to bialophos or phosphinothricin
    759..1784    -  CDS            HygR: hygromycin B phosphotransferase confers resistance to hygromycin
   1787..1952    -  CDS            BlpR (fragment): phosphinothricin acetyltransferase; Streptomyces hygroscopicus bar; confers resistance to bialophos or phosphinothricin
   1958..2338    -  promoter       MAS promoter: mannopine synthase promoter (Velten et al., 1984)
   2338..3150    +  CDS            IBMP_CAMVB (fragment): Experimental evidence at protein level: Swiss-Prot protein existence level 1. Enhances the ribosomal termination-reinitiation event leading to the translation of major open reading frames on the polycistronic viral RNAs. From Cauliflower mosaic virus (strain Bari 1) (CaMV).
   3334..3679    +  promoter       CaMV 35S promoter: strong constitutive promoter from cauliflower mosaic virus
   3691..3815    +  protein_bind   attR1: mutant version of attR; recombination site for the Gateway® LR reaction LR Clonase™
   3840..3870    +  promoter       lac UV5 promoter: E. coli lac promoter with an "up" mutation
   3894..3923    +  promoter       cat promoter (fragment): promoter of the E. coli cat gene encoding chloramphenicol acetyltransferase
   3924..4583    +  CDS            CmR: chloramphenicol acetyltransferase; cat; confers resistance to chloramphenicol
   4762..4920    +  CDS            ccdA (fragment): CCDA_ECO57 - Also known as H, letA. Experimental evidence at protein level: Swiss-Prot protein existence level 1. Antitoxin component of a type II toxin-antitoxin (TA) system which inhibits the post-segregational killing (PSK) of plasmid-free cells, also referred to as a plasmid addiction system. Binds to and blocks the activity of CcdB; will also remove bound CcdB protein from the CcdB-GyrA complex by forming a CcdA-CcdB complex, a process termed rejuvenation. Functions as a transcriptional corepressor for the ccdAB operon, repression also requires CcdB (By similarity). From Escherichia coli
   4925..5227    +  CDS            ccdB: CCDB_ECOLI - Also known as G, letB, letD. Experimental evidence at protein level: Swiss-Prot protein existence level 1. Toxic component of a type II toxin-antitoxin (TA) system, functioning in plasmid maintainence. Responsible for the post- segregational killing (PSK) of plasmid-free cells, also referred to as a plasmid addiction system. Half-life of over 2 hours. Cell killing by CcdB is accompanied by filamentation, defects in chromosome and plasmid segregation, defects in cell division, formation of anucleate cells, decreased DNA synthesis and plasmid loss. Interferes with the activity of DN
   5271..5395    -  protein_bind   attR2: mutant version of attR; recombination site for the Gateway® LR reaction LR Clonase™
   5413..6138    +  CDS            miniTurbo (fragment): N-terminally truncated mutant of the E. coli biotin ligase BioID engineered for improved catalytic efficiency (Branon et al., 2018)
   6139..6168    +  CDS            Myc: Myc (human c-Myc proto-oncogene) epitope tag
   6188..6895    +  terminator     OCS terminator: octopine synthase terminator
   6896..6916    +  misc_feature   MCS (fragment): pUC18/19 multiple cloning site
   6919..7073    +  CDS            lacZα (fragment): LacZα fragment of β-galactosidase; lacZ fragment
   7139..7163    +  misc_feature   RB T-DNA repeat: right border repeat from nopaline C58 T-DNA
   7503..7904    +  CDS            Y4CG_SINFN (fragment): Protein inferred from homology: Swiss-Prot protein existence level 3. From Sinorhizobium fredii (strain NBRC 101917 / NGR234).
   8464..9093    +  CDS            pVS1 StaA: stability protein from the Pseudomonas plasmid pVS1 (Heeb et al., 2000)
   9522..10595   +  CDS            pVS1 RepA: replication protein from the Pseudomonas plasmid pVS1 (Heeb et al., 2000)
  10661..10855   +  rep_origin     pVS1 oriV: origin of replication for the Pseudomonas plasmid pVS1 (Heeb et al., 2000)
  11058..11097   +  CDS            rop (fragment): Rop protein, which maintains plasmids at low copy number; rop
  11199..11339   +  misc_feature   bom: basis of mobility region from pBR322
  11525..12113   -  rep_origin     ori: high-copy-number ColE1/pMB1/pBR322/pUC origin of replication
  12198..12266   -  CDS            yghO (fragment) (sequence partly withheld): YGHO_ECOLI - Experimental evidence at transcript level: Swiss-Prot protein existence level 2. From Escherichia coli (strain K12).
  12265..13242   +  CDS            insH10 (sequence withheld): INH10_ECOLI - Protein inferred from homology: Swiss-Prot protein existence level 3. Involved in the transposition of the insertion sequence IS5. From Escherichia coli (strain K12).
  13399..14193   -  CDS            KanR: aminoglycoside phosphotransferase; aphA-3; confers resistance to kanamycin
