[The description below was written by a language model from this plasmid's Addgene catalogue record and pLannotate feature annotations shown in this document.]
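Description:
cTurboID-myc_pHygGate100 is a Gateway-compatible binary T-DNA destination vector for plant expression, built on a pEarleyGate backbone. It is maintained in E. coli through a ColE1/pMB1-type origin (with the pBR322 bom site) and kanamycin resistance. The pVS1 oriV, RepA and StaA functions support replication and stable inheritance in Agrobacterium, the usual delivery route for such vectors. Because the unrecombined Gateway cassette carries the toxic ccdB gene, the plasmid has to be grown in a ccdB-tolerant strain.

Between the nopaline-type left and right borders sit two units. The plant selection cassette uses the mannopine synthase promoter and terminator. The original bar (phosphinothricin acetyltransferase, BASTA resistance) coding sequence has been split by insertion of a hygromycin phosphotransferase gene, so transformed plants are selected on hygromycin rather than BASTA. The expression unit is driven by the CaMV 35S promoter, followed by an attR1–CmR–ccdB–attR2 cassette. Directly downstream is a 726 bp cTurboID sequence, annotated as a fragment of the engineered biotin ligase, fused to a Myc epitope tag and terminated by the octopine synthase terminator. An LR reaction replaces the cassette with a gene of interest, which by this layout should be expressed as a C-terminal fusion to cTurboID-Myc.

The associated publication describes a split-YFP-coupled, interaction-dependent TurboID approach in Arabidopsis. This suggests the vector supplies the C-terminal half of a split biotin ligase for proximity labelling that depends on the association of two partner proteins. Repository sequencing detected an IS5-type transposable element inserted in the backbone upstream of the kanamycin resistance gene. The depositor states that discrepancies from their own sequence have no functional consequences.
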