Addgene plasmid #247583: cTurboID-myc_pHygGate100
Purpose: A Gateway-compatible vector harboring a cTurboID–myc fusion and conferring hygromycin resistance in plants.
Depositing lab: Juan Dong. Depositing organization: Texas A&M University. Publication: Split-YFP-coupled interaction-dependent TurboID identifies new functions of basal cell polarity in Arabidopsis. Huang A, Zhang J, Liu Z, Schoen V, Verma D, Zheng H, Pedmale UV, Dong J. Proc Natl Acad Sci U S A. 2025 Aug 12;122(32):e2502445122. doi: 10.1073/pnas.2502445122. Epub 2025 Aug 6. PubMed 40768356.
Backbone
  Vector backbone: pEarleyGate
  Modifications to backbone: In this construct, the phosphinothricin acetyltransferase gene (BASTA) was disrupted by insertion of an aminoglycoside phosphotransferase gene, thereby conferring hygromycin resistance. This modification was performed by Dr. Yu Tang in Dr. Yangnan Gu’s lab.
  Vector type: Plant Expression
  Selectable markers: Hygromycin
Growth in bacteria
  Bacterial resistance: Kanamycin, 50 μg/mL
  Growth temperature: 37°C
  Growth strain: ccdB Survival
  Copy number: Unknown
Gene/Insert
  Gene/Insert name: cTurboID
  Insert size (bp): 726
  Tag / fusion protein: MYC
Terms and licenses: Academic/Nonprofit Terms; Industry Terms: Not Available to Industry
Depositor comments: The depositor confirms that discrepancies between the depositor's sequence and Addgene's sequences have no functional consequences. Addgene NGS finds a transposable element (WP_010723085.1) inserted in the plasmid backbone upstream of the KanR feature.
How to cite: cTurboID-myc_pHygGate100 was a gift from Juan Dong (Addgene plasmid # 247583 ; http://n2t.net/addgene:247583 ; RRID:Addgene_247583)
